Addgene plasmid #229505: pRSF_AaRbcLS
Purpose: Expresses Anthoceros agrestis Rubisco large and small subunit (C terminus hexahistidine)
Depositing lab: Laura Gunn. Depositing organization: Cornell University. Publication: Unique biogenesis and kinetics of hornwort Rubiscos revealed by synthetic biology systems. Oh ZG, Robison TA, Loh DH, Ang WSL, Ng JZY, Li FW, Gunn LH. Mol Plant. 2024 Dec 2;17(12):1833-1849. doi: 10.1016/j.molp.2024.10.013. Epub 2024 Nov 2. PubMed 39491367.
Backbone
  Vector backbone: pRSFDuet-1
  Backbone manufacturer: Novagen
  Backbone size w/o insert (bp): 3829
  Total vector size (bp): 5667
  Vector type: Bacterial Expression
Growth in bacteria
  Bacterial resistance: Kanamycin, 50 μg/mL
  Growth temperature: 37°C
  Growth strain: DH5alpha
  Copy number: Unknown
Gene/Insert 1
  Gene/Insert name: Rubisco large subunit (alt name: RbcL)
  Species: Anthoceros agrestis
  Insert size (bp): 1426
  Promoter: T7
  Cloning method: Other
  Sequencing primers: 5′ Not available
Gene/Insert 2
  Gene/Insert name: Rubisco small subunit (alt name: RbcS)
  Species: Anthoceros agrestis
  Insert size (bp): 378
  Mutation: N terminus chloroplast transit peptide truncation
  Promoter: T7
  Tag / fusion protein: hexahistidine (C terminal on insert)
  Cloning method: Other
  Sequencing primers: 5′ Not available
Terms and licenses: Academic/Nonprofit Terms; Industry Terms: Not Available to Industry
Depositor comments: RbcL and RbcS fragments were ordered from Twist Bioscience, construct was formed with infusion cloning to an amplifed pRSF backbone. Design of Anthoceros agrestis Rubisco expression plasmid mirrors Arabidopsis thaliana expression casette of pAtRbcLS as shown in Aigner et al 2017 (10.1126/science.aap9221).
How to cite: pRSF_AaRbcLS was a gift from Laura Gunn (Addgene plasmid # 229505 ; http://n2t.net/addgene:229505 ; RRID:Addgene_229505)
