[The description below was written by a language model from this plasmid's Addgene catalogue record and pLannotate feature annotations shown in this document.]
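Description:
pRSF_AaRbcLS is a bacterial expression plasmid built on the Novagen pRSFDuet-1 backbone for producing the Rubisco large and small subunits of the hornwort Anthoceros agrestis in E. coli. It is 5,667 bp in total, replicates from the RSF1030 origin, and is selected with kanamycin through the aph(3')-Ia gene. Because the RSF origin is compatible with other common replicons, the plasmid can be maintained alongside additional plasmids in the same cell. The backbone also carries lacI under its own promoter, supplying the lac repressor needed for IPTG-inducible control.

The feature table shows a T7 promoter with a lac operator, followed by a T7 gene 10 ribosome binding site and the RbcL coding sequence. A second ribosome binding site and the RbcS coding sequence come next, with no intervening promoter annotated. The two subunits therefore appear to be arranged as a bicistronic unit driven by the first T7 promoter. The second T7 promoter/lac operator of the Duet backbone lies downstream of RbcS with no insert annotated behind it, followed by residual S-tag sequence and the T7 terminator. The annotation tool labelled the two genes by homology to cucumber and cyanobacterial proteins, but the catalogue identifies both as Anthoceros agrestis sequences. RbcS lacks its N-terminal chloroplast transit peptide, so it is expressed in its mature form, and it carries a C-terminal hexahistidine tag suitable for affinity purification. The depositor notes that both genes were synthesized and that the design mirrors an earlier Arabidopsis Rubisco expression cassette. The associated publication concerns hornwort Rubisco biogenesis and kinetics studied in synthetic biology systems. Expression requires a host that supplies T7 RNA polymerase.
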