Features (pLannotate 1.2.2; 20 found; start..end, strand, type, name):
      6..27      -  protein_bind   CAP binding site: CAP binding activates transcription in the presence of cAMP. E. coli catabolite activator protein
     40..1122    -  CDS            lacI: lac repressor; lacI; The lac repressor binds to the lac operator to inhibit transcription in E. coli. This inhibition can be relieved by adding lactose or isopropyl-β-D-thiogalactopyranoside (IPTG).
   1123..1200    -  promoter       lacI promoter: lacI
   1208..1243    -  CDS            TcR (fragment): tetracycline efflux protein; tet; confers resistance to tetracycline
   1246..1264    +  promoter       T7 promoter: promoter for bacteriophage T7 RNA polymerase
   1265..1289    +  protein_bind   lac operator: The lac repressor binds to the lac operator to inhibit transcription in E. coli. This inhibition can be relieved by adding lactose or isopropyl-β-D-thiogalactopyranoside (IPTG). lac repressor encoded by lacI
   1323..1345    +  RBS            RBS: efficient ribosome binding site from bacteriophage T7 gene 10 (Olins and Rangwala, 1989)
   1353..2777    +  CDS            rbcL: RBL_CUCSA - Experimental evidence at protein level: Swiss-Prot protein existence level 1. RuBisCO catalyzes two reactions: the carboxylation of D- ribulose 1,5-bisphosphate, the primary event in carbon dioxide fixation, as well as the oxidative fragmentation of the pentose substrate in the photorespiration process. Both reactions occur simultaneously and in competition at the same active site. From Cucumis sativus (Cucumber).
   2793..2815    +  RBS            RBS: efficient ribosome binding site from bacteriophage T7 gene 10 (Olins and Rangwala, 1989)
   2853..3176    +  CDS            cbbS: RBS_PROHO - Also known as rbcS From Prochlorothrix hollandica.
   3314..3332    +  promoter       T7 promoter: promoter for bacteriophage T7 RNA polymerase
   3333..3357    +  protein_bind   lac operator: The lac repressor binds to the lac operator to inhibit transcription in E. coli. This inhibition can be relieved by adding lactose or isopropyl-β-D-thiogalactopyranoside (IPTG). lac repressor encoded by lacI
   3466..3507    +  CDS            S-Tag (fragment): affinity and epitope tag derived from pancreatic ribonuclease A
   3537..3554    +  CDS            SET1 (fragment): solubility-enhancement tag derived from T7 phage gene 10B
   3562..3609    +  terminator     T7 terminator: transcription terminator for bacteriophage T7 RNA polymerase
   3773..3830    +  promoter       AmpR promoter (fragment): bla
   3839..4654    -  CDS            KanR: aminoglycoside phosphotransferase; aph(3')-Ia; confers resistance to kanamycin in bacteria or G418 (Geneticin®) in eukaryotes
   4655..4746    -  promoter       AmpR promoter: bla
   4762..5511    -  rep_origin     RSF ori: Plasmids containing the RSF 1030 origin of replication can be propagated in E. coli cells that contain additional plasmids with compatible origins.
   5594..5658    -  CDS            TcR (fragment): tetracycline efflux protein; tet; confers resistance to tetracycline
>Addgene plasmid #229505 | pRSF_AaRbcLS | addgene full sequence | sequence record 456757 | Addgene NGS Result
GCCTAATGAGTGAGCTAACTTACATTAATTGCGTTGCGCTCACTGCCCGCTTTCCAGTCGGGAAACCTGT
CGTGCCAGCTGCATTAATGAATCGGCCAACGCGCGGGGAGAGGCGGTTTGCGTATTGGGCGCCAGGGTGG
TTTTTCTTTTCACCAGTGAGACGGGCAACAGCTGATTGCCCTTCACCGCCTGGCCCTGAGAGAGTTGCAG
CAAGCGGTCCACGCTGGTTTGCCCCAGCAGGCGAAAATCCTGTTTGATGGTGGTTAACGGCGGGATATAA
CATGAGCTGTCTTCGGTATCGTCGTATCCCACTACCGAGATGTCCGCACCAACGCGCAGCCCGGACTCGG
TAATGGCGCGCATTGCGCCCAGCGCCATCTGATCGTTGGCAACCAGCATCGCAGTGGGAACGATGCCCTC
ATTCAGCATTTGCATGGTTTGTTGAAAACCGGACATGGCACTCCAGTCGCCTTCCCGTTCCGCTATCGGC
TGAATTTGATTGCGAGTGAGATATTTATGCCAGCCAGCCAGACGCAGACGCGCCGAGACAGAACTTAATG
GGCCCGCTAACAGCGCGATTTGCTGGTGACCCAATGCGACCAGATGCTCCACGCCCAGTCGCGTACCGTC
TTCATGGGAGAAAATAATACTGTTGATGGGTGTCTGGTCAGAGACATCAAGAAATAACGCCGGAACATTA
GTGCAGGCAGCTTCCACAGCAATGGCATCCTGGTCATCCAGCGGATAGTTAATGATCAGCCCACTGACGC
GTTGCGCGAGAAGATTGTGCACCGCCGCTTTACAGGCTTCGACGCCGCTTCGTTCTACCATCGACACCAC
CACGCTGGCACCCAGTTGATCGGCGCGAGATTTAATCGCCGCGACAATTTGCGACGGCGCGTGCAGGGCC
AGACTGGAGGTGGCAACGCCAATCAGCAACGACTGTTTGCCCGCCAGTTGTTGTGCCACGCGGTTGGGAA
TGTAATTCAGCTCCGCCATCGCCGCTTCCACTTTTTCCCGCGTTTTCGCAGAAACGTGGCTGGCCTGGTT
CACCACGCGGGAAACGGTCTGATAAGAGACACCGGCATACTCTGCGACATCGTATAACGTTACTGGTTTC
ACATTCACCACCCTGAATTGACTCTCTTCCGGGCGCTATCATGCCATACCGCGAAAGGTTTTGCGCCATT
CGATGGTGTCCGGGATCTCGACGCTCTCCCTTATGCGACTCCTGCATTAGGAAATTAATACGACTCACTA
TAGGGGAATTGTGAGCGGATAACAATTCCCCTGTAGGATCCCAATTCCCCTCTAGAAATAATTTTGTTTA
ACTTTAAGAAGGAGATATACATATGTCACCACAAACGGAGACTAAAGCAGGTGTTGGATTTAAAGCTGGT
GTTAAAGATTATAGATTAACCTATTATACCCCTGATTACGAGACCAAGGATACTGATATTTTGGCAGCGT
TTCGAATGACTCCTCAACCAGGGGTGCCACCTGAAGAAGCAGGAGCCGCAGTAGCTGCTGAATCTTCAAC
TGGTACATGGACTACTGTTTGGACCGATGGACTTACCAGCCTTGACCGTTACAAAGGTCGATGCTACGAC
ATTGAACCTGTTGCTGGAGAGGAAAATCAATATATTGCTTATGTTGCTTATCCACTTGATTTGTTTGAGG
AGGGTTCTGTTACCAACATGTTCACTTCCATTGTAGGTAATGTTTTTGGATTTAAAGCTTTACGAGCTTT
ACGTCTAGAAGATTTACGAATTCCACCCGCTTATTCCAAAACCTTTCAAGGTCCACCTCATGGTATTCAA
GTTGAAAGGGATAAATTGAATAAATATGGTCGTCCTTTATTAGGATGTACCATTAAACCAAAGTTAGGTT
TATCTGCCAAAAACTATGGTAGAGCTGTATATGAATGTCTTCGTGGTGGACTTGATTTCACCAAAGATGA
CGAAAATGTTAATTCTCAACCTTTTATGCGTTGGAGAGATCGTTTTCTATTCGTAGCAGAAGCTATTTTT
AAATCTCAAGCTGAAACAGGAGAGATTAAAGGGCATTACTTAAATGCCACTGCAGGTACATGTGAGGAAA
TGATGAAAAGGGCACAATTTGCTAGAGAATTAGGAATGCCTATCGTAATGCATGATTATTTGACAGGAGG
TTTTACTGCAAATACGACCCTGGCTCATTATTGTAGAGACAATGGTTTACTTCTTCATATTCATCGTGCT
ATGCATGCAGTTATTGACAGACAAAGAAATCATGGTATTCACTTTCGTGTATTAGCTAAAGCATTACGTA
TGTCCGGGGGAGATCATATTCATTCAGGTACAGTAGTAGGTAAATTAGAGGGAGAACGTGAAGTAACTTT
AGGTTTTGTGGATTTACTTCGTGACGATTATATTGAAAAAGATAGAAGTCGTGGGATATATTTTACTCAA
GACTGGGTCTCTATGCCTGGTGTTTTGCCTGTGGCTTCAGGTGGTATTCATGTTTGGCATATGCCAGCTT
TAACTGAGATTTTCGGAGATGATTCCGTACTACAGTTTGGCGGGGGAACTCTAGGACACCCTTGGGGAAA
TGCACCTGGTGCAGTAGCTAATCGAGTTGCTTTAGAAGCTTGTGTGCAAGCTCGTAATGAAGGACGTGAT
CTTGCTCGCGAGGGTAATGATATTATCCGTGAAGCTAGTAAATGGAGTCCTGAATTAGCAGCTGCTTGTG
AAGTATGGAAAGAAATTAAATTCGTTTTTGAGACGATTGATACTCTATAAGCTAGAAATAATTTTGTTTA
ACTTTAAGAAGGAGATATACATATGCAGGTGTGGAACCCCATTGACAACCCCAAGTTCGAGACCCTCTCT
TACTTGCCCCCTCTGACCGACAACCAAATAGCCAGGGAGATCGACTACATGCTCCGCAACAAGTGGATCC
CCTGCCTCGAGTTCGACCCGAGCGGTACCATCACCACCCTGCCCGGCCAGCCCGGATACTATGGCGGCCG
ATACTGGACAATGTGGAAGCTGCCCATGTTCGGTTGCAACAACGCTGGCTATGTGCTGAGGGAGATTGAG
CACTGCAAAAACGCCTACCCCGGCTGCTTCATCCGTGTCCTTGGCTTCGACAACATCAGGCAGGTGCAGT
GCTGCGCCTTCATCGTCCACAAGCCCCAGCATCACCATCATCACCACTAAAGCCAGGATCCGAATTCGAG
CTCGGCGCGCCTGCAGGTCGACAAGCTTGCGGCCGCATAATGCTTAAGTCGAACAGAAAGTAATCGTATT
GTACACGGCCGCATAATCGAAATTAATACGACTCACTATAGGGGAATTGTGAGCGGATAACAATTCCCCA
TCTTAGTATATTAGTTAAGTATAAGAAGGAGATATACATATGGCAGATCTCAATTGGATATCGGCCGGCC
ACGCGATCGCTGACGTCGGTACCCTCGAGTCTGGTAAAGAAACCGCTGCTGCGAAATTTGAACGCCAGCA
CATGGACTCGTCTACTAGCGCAGCTTAATTAACCTAGGCTGCTGCCACCGCTGAGCAATAACTAGCATAA
CCCCTTGGGGCCTCTAAACGGGTCTTGAGGGGTTTTTTGCTGAAACCTCAGGCATTTGAGAAGCACACGG
TCACACTGCTTCCGGTAGTCAATAAACCGGTAAACCAGCAATAGACATAAGCGGCTATTTAACGACCCTG
CCCTGAACCGACGACAAGCTGACGACCGAGTCTCCGCAAGTGGCACTTTTCGGGGAAATGTGCGCGGAAC
CCCTATTTGTTTATTTTTCTAAATACATTCAAATATGTATCCGCTCATGAATTAATTCTTAGAAAAACTC
ATCGAGCATCAAATGAAACTGCAATTTATTCATATCAGGATTATCAATACCATATTTTTGAAAAAGCCGT
TTCTGTAATGAAGGAGAAAACTCACCGAGGCAGTTCCATAGGATGGCAAGATCCTGGTATCGGTCTGCGA
TTCCGACTCGTCCAACATCAATACAACCTATTAATTTCCCCTCGTCAAAAATAAGGTTATCAAGTGAGAA
ATCACCATGAGTGACGACTGAATCCGGTGAGAATGGCAAAAGTTTATGCATTTCTTTCCAGACTTGTTCA
ACAGGCCAGCCATTACGCTCGTCATCAAAATCACTCGCATCAACCAAACCGTTATTCATTCGTGATTGCG
CCTGAGCGAGACGAAATACGCGGTCGCTGTTAAAAGGACAATTACAAACAGGAATCGAATGCAACCGGCG
CAGGAACACTGCCAGCGCATCAACAATATTTTCACCTGAATCAGGATATTCTTCTAATACCTGGAATGCT
GTTTTCCCGGGGATCGCAGTGGTGAGTAACCATGCATCATCAGGAGTACGGATAAAATGCTTGATGGTCG
GAAGAGGCATAAATTCCGTCAGCCAGTTTAGTCTGACCATCTCATCTGTAACATCATTGGCAACGCTACC
TTTGCCATGTTTCAGAAACAACTCTGGCGCATCGGGCTTCCCATACAATCGATAGATTGTCGCACCTGAT
TGCCCGACATTATCGCGAGCCCATTTATACCCATATAAATCAGCATCCATGTTGGAATTTAATCGCGGCC
TAGAGCAAGACGTTTCCCGTTGAATATGGCTCATACTCTTCCTTTTTCAATATTATTGAAGCATTTATCA
GGGTTATTGTCTCATGAGCGGATACATATTTGAATGTATTTAGAAAAATAAACAAATAGGCATGCAGCGC
TCTTCCGCTTCCTCGCTCACTGACTCGCTACGCTCGGTCGTTCGACTGCGGCGAGCGGTGTCAGCTCACT
CAAAAGCGGTAATACGGTTATCCACAGAATCAGGGGATAAAGCCGGAAAGAACATGTGAGCAAAAAGCAA
AGCACCGGAAGAAGCCAACGCCGCAGGCGTTTTTCCATAGGCTCCGCCCCCCTGACGAGCATCACAAAAA
TCGACGCTCAAGCCAGAGGTGGCGAAACCCGACAGGACTATAAAGATACCAGGCGTTTCCCCCTGGAAGC
TCCCTCGTGCGCTCTCCTGTTCCGACCCTGCCGCTTACCGGATACCTGTCCGCCTTTCTCCCTTCGGGAA
GCGTGGCGCTTTCTCATAGCTCACGCTGTTGGTATCTCAGTTCGGTGTAGGTCGTTCGCTCCAAGCTGGG
CTGTGTGCACGAACCCCCCGTTCAGCCCGACCGCTGCGCCTTATCCGGTAACTATCGTCTTGAGTCCAAC
CCGGTAAGACACGACTTATCGCCACTGGCAGCAGCCATTGGTAACTGATTTAGAGGACTTTGTCTTGAAG
TTATGCACCTGTTAAGGCTAAACTGAAAGAACAGATTTTGGTGAGTGCGGTCCTCCAACCCACTTACCTT
GGTTCAAAGAGTTGGTAGCTCAGCGAACCTTGAGAAAACCACCGTTGGTAGCGGTGGTTTTTCTTTATTT
ATGAGATGATGAATCAATCGGTCTATCAAGTCAACGAACAGCTATTCCGTTACTCTAGATTTCAGTGCAA
TTTATCTCTTCAAATGTAGCACCTGAAGTCAGCCCCATACGATATAAGTTGTAATTCTCATGTTAGTCAT
GCCCCGCGCCCACCGGAAGGAGCTGACTGGGTTGAAGGCTCTCAAGGGCATCGGTCGAGATCCCGGT
